>Addgene plasmid #154168 | pKM3 | addgene full sequence | sequence record 309416 | Addgene NGS Result
CGCGTAAAACACAATCAAGTATGAGTCATAAGCTGATGTCATGTTTTGCACACGGCTCATAACCGAACTG
GCTTTACGAGTAGAATTCTACTTGTAACGCACGATCAGTGGATGATGTCATTTGTTTTTCAAATCGAGAT
GATGTCATGTTTTGCACACGGCTCATAAACTCGCTTTACGAGTAGAATTCTACGTGTAACGCACGATCGA
TTGATGAGTCATTTGTTTTGCAATATGATATCATACAATATGACTCATTTGTTTTTCAAAACCGAACTTG
ATTTACGGGTAGAATTCTACTTGTAAAGCACAATCAAAAAGATGATGTCATTTGTTTTTCAAAACTGAAC
TCGCTTTACGAGTAGAATTCTACGTGTAAAACACAATCAAGAAATGATGTCATTTGTTATAAAAATAAAA
GCTGATGTCATGTTTTGCACATGGCTCATAACTAAACTCGCTTTACGGGTAGAATTCTACGCGCGTCGAT
GTCTTTGTGATGCGCGCGACATTTTTGTAGGTTATTGATAAAATGAACGGATACGTTGCCCGACATTATC
ATTAAATCCTTGGCGTAGAATTTGTCGGGTCCATTGTCCGTGTGCGCTAGCATGCCCGTAACGGACCTCG
TACTTTTGGCTTCAAAGGTTTTGCGCACAGACAAAATGTGCCATACTTGCAGCTCTGCATGTGTGCGCGT
TACCACAAATCCCAACGGCGCAGTGTACTTGTTGTATGCAAATAAATCTCGATAAAGGCGCGGCGCGCGA
ATGCAGCTGATCACGTACGTCCCTCGTGTTCCGTTCAAGGACGGTGTTATCGACCTCAGATTAATGTTTA
TCGGCCGACTGTTTTCGTATCCGCTCACCAAACGCGTTTTTGCATTAACATTGTATGTCGGCGGATGTTC
TATATCTAATTTGAATAAATAAACGATAACCGCGTTGGTTTTAGAGGGCATAATAAAAGAAATATTGTTA
TCGTGTTCGCCATTAGGGCAGTATAAATTGACGTTCATGTTGGATATTGTTTCAGTTGCAAGTTGACACT
GGCGGCGACAAGATCGTGAACAACCAAGTGACCATGGATTACAAGGATGACGATGACAAGTAACTCGAGC
ACTAAGTGATTAACCTCAGGTTATACATATATTTTGAATTTAATTAATTATACATATATTTTATATTATT
TTTGTCTTTTATTATCGAGGGGCCGTTGTTGGTGTGGGGTTTTGCATAGAAATAACAATGGGAGTTGGCG
ACGTTGCTGCGCCAACACCACCTCCCTTCCCTCCTTTCATCATGTATCTGTAGATAAAATAAAATATTAA
ACCTAAAAACAAGACCGCGCCTATCAACAAAATGATAGGCATTAACTTGCCGCTGACGCTGTCACTAACG
TTGGACGATTTGCCGACTAAACCTTCATCGCCCAGTAACCAATCTAGACGTCAGGTGGCACTTTTCGGGG
AAATGTGCGCGGAACCCCTATTTGTTTATTTTTCTAAATACATTCAAATATGTATCCGCTCATGAGACAA
TAACCCTGATAAATGCTTCAATAATATTGAAAAAGGAAGAGTATGAGTATTCAACATTTCCGTGTCGCCC
TTATTCCCTTTTTTGCGGCATTTTGCCTTCCTGTTTTTGCTCACCCAGAAACGCTGGTGAAAGTAAAAGA
TGCTGAAGATCAGTTGGGTGCACGAGTGGGTTACATCGAACTGGATCTCAACAGCGGTAAGATCCTTGAG
AGTTTTCGCCCCGAAGAACGTTTTCCAATGATGAGCACTTTTAAAGTTCTGCTATGTGGCGCGGTATTAT
CCCGTATTGACGCCGGGCAAGAGCAACTCGGTCGCCGCATACACTATTCTCAGAATGACTTGGTTGAGTA
CTCACCAGTCACAGAAAAGCATCTTACGGATGGCATGACAGTAAGAGAATTATGCAGTGCTGCCATAACC
ATGAGTGATAACACTGCGGCCAACTTACTTCTGACAACGATCGGAGGACCGAAGGAGCTAACCGCTTTTT
TGCACAACATGGGGGATCATGTAACTCGCCTTGATCGTTGGGAACCGGAGCTGAATGAAGCCATACCAAA
CGACGAGCGTGACACCACGATGCCTGTAGCAATGGCAACAACGTTGCGCAAACTATTAACTGGCGAACTA
CTTACTCTAGCTTCCCGGCAACAATTAATAGACTGGATGGAGGCGGATAAAGTTGCAGGACCACTTCTGC
GCTCGGCCCTTCCGGCTGGCTGGTTTATTGCTGATAAATCTGGAGCCGGTGAGCGTGGGTCTCGCGGTAT
CATTGCAGCACTGGGGCCAGATGGTAAGCCCTCCCGTATCGTAGTTATCTACACGACGGGGAGTCAGGCA
ACTATGGATGAACGAAATAGACAGATCGCTGAGATAGGTGCCTCACTGATTAAGCATTGGTAACTGTCAG
ACCAAGTTTACTCATATATACTTTAGATTGATTTAAAACTTCATTTTTAATTTAAAAGGATCTAGGTGAA
GATCCTTTTTGATAATCTCATGACCAAAATCCCTTAACGTGAGTTTTCGTTCCACTGAGCGTCAGACCCC
GTAGAAAAGATCAAAGGATCTTCTTGAGATCCTTTTTTTCTGCGCGTAATCTGCTGCTTGCAAACAAAAA
AACCACCGCTACCAGCGGTGGTTTGTTTGCCGGATCAAGAGCTACCAACTCTTTTTCCGAAGGTAACTGG
CTTCAGCAGAGCGCAGATACCAAATACTGTTCTTCTAGTGTAGCCGTAGTTAGGCCACCACTTCAAGAAC
TCTGTAGCACCGCCTACATACCTCGCTCTGCTAATCCTGTTACCAGTGGCTGCTGCCAGTGGCGATAAGT
CGTGTCTTACCGGGTTGGACTCAAGACGATAGTTACCGGATAAGGCGCAGCGGTCGGGCTGAACGGGGGG
TTCGTGCACACAGCCCAGCTTGGAGCGAACGACCTACACCGAACTGAGATACCTACAGCGTGAGCTATGA
GAAAGCGCCACGCTTCCCGAAGGGAGAAAGGCGGACAGGTATCCGGTAAGCGGCAGGGTCGGAACAGGAG
AGCGCACGAGGGAGCTTCCAGGGGGAAACGCCTGGTATCTTTATAGTCCTGTCGGGTTTCGCCACCTCTG
ACTTGAGCGTCGATTTTTGTGATGCTCGTCAGGGGGGCGGAGCCTATGGAAAAACGCCAGCAACGCGGCC
TTTTTACGGTTCCTGGCCTTTTGCTGGCCTTTTGCTCACATGTTCTTTCCTGCGTTATCCCCTGATTCTG
TGGATAACCGTATTACCGCCTTTGAGTGAGCTGATACCGCTCGCCGCAGCCGAACGACCGAGCGCAGCGA
GTCAGTGAGCGAGGAAGCGGAAGAGCGCCCAATACGCAAACCGCCTCTCCCCGCGCGTTGGCCGATTCAT
TAATGCAGCTGGCACGACAGGTTTCCCGACTGGAAAGCGGGCAGTGAGCGCAACGCAATTAATGTGAGTT
AGCTCACTCATTAGGCACCCCAGGCTTTACACTTTATGCTTCCGGCTCGTATGTTGTGTGGAATTGTGAG
CGGATAACAATTTCACACAGGAAACAGCTATGACCATGATTACGAATTCCCGGG
Features (pLannotate 1.2.2; 11 found; start..end, strand, type, name):
      1..483     +  enhancer       hr5 enhancer: Autographa californica hr5; baculovirus early transcription enhancer
    487..1078    +  promoter       IE1 promoter: promoter of the ie1 gene from the baculovirus Autographa californica
   1087..1110    +  CDS            FLAG: FLAG® epitope tag, followed by an enterokinase cleavage site
   1141..1448    +  terminator     IE1 terminator: terminator of the ie1 gene from the baculovirus Autographa californica
   1478..1582    +  promoter       AmpR promoter: bla
   1583..2443    +  CDS            AmpR: β-lactamase; bla; confers resistance to ampicillin, carbenicillin, and related antibiotics
   2614..3202    +  rep_origin     ori: high-copy-number ColE1/pMB1/pBR322/pUC origin of replication
   3385..3477    +  CDS            lacI (fragment): lac repressor; lacI; The lac repressor binds to the lac operator to inhibit transcription in E. coli. This inhibition can be relieved by adding lactose or isopropyl-β-D-thiogalactopyranoside (IPTG).
   3490..3511    +  protein_bind   CAP binding site: CAP binding activates transcription in the presence of cAMP. E. coli catabolite activator protein
   3526..3556    +  promoter       lac promoter: promoter for the E. coli lac operon
   3564..3580    +  protein_bind   lac operator: The lac repressor binds to the lac operator to inhibit transcription in E. coli. This inhibition can be relieved by adding lactose or isopropyl-β-D-thiogalactopyranoside (IPTG). lac repressor encoded by lacI
