[The description below was written by a language model from this plasmid's Addgene catalogue record and pLannotate feature annotations shown in this document.]
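Description:
pKM3 is a small (about 3.6 kb) empty insect-cell expression vector built on the pIEx backbone, intended for plasmid-based, virus-free expression of FLAG-tagged proteins in insect cells. It is maintained in E. coli through a high-copy ColE1/pUC-type origin of replication and selected with ampicillin via the β-lactamase gene driven by its own bla promoter. No selectable marker for insect cells is annotated, which suggests it is used by transient transfection.

The expression cassette is assembled entirely from Autographa californica nucleopolyhedrovirus regulatory elements. The hr5 enhancer sits immediately upstream of the immediate-early IE1 promoter. Because IE1 is an immediate-early baculoviral promoter, it is recognised by the host cell's transcription machinery and does not require baculovirus infection, while hr5 boosts its activity. Directly downstream is a FLAG epitope coding sequence, which includes an enterokinase cleavage site, followed by a short gap of about 30 nt and then the IE1 terminator. That gap is presumably where an open reading frame is cloned to give an N-terminally FLAG-tagged product, although the record does not annotate specific cloning sites. No insert is present, so the plasmid also serves as a matched empty-vector control. A lacI fragment, CAP binding site, lac promoter and lac operator downstream of the origin appear to be backbone remnants with no stated role.

The associated publication concerns Imd pathway immune assays and NF-κB stimulation in Aedes aegypti Aag2 cells, which points to use in mosquito cell culture.
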