Addgene plasmid #154168: pKM3
Purpose: (Empty Backbone) Empty vector with FLAG tag expressed under the IE1 promoter and hr5 enhancer from Autographa californica nuclear polyhedris virus.
Depositing lab: Kevin Maringer. Depositing organization: University of Surrey. Publication: Imd pathway-specific immune assays reveal NF-kappaB stimulation by viral RNA PAMPs in Aedes aegypti Aag2 cells. Russell TA, Ayaz A, Davidson AD, Fernandez-Sesma A, Maringer K. PLoS Negl Trop Dis. 2021 Feb 16;15(2):e0008524. doi: 10.1371/journal.pntd.0008524. PubMed 33591970.
Backbone
  Vector backbone: pIEx
  Modifications to backbone: IE1 promoter and hr5 enhancer from Autographa californica nuclear polyhedris virus.
  Vector type: Insect Expression
Growth in bacteria
  Bacterial resistance: Ampicillin, 100 μg/mL
  Growth temperature: 37°C
  Growth strain: DH5alpha
  Copy number: High Copy
Gene/Insert
  Gene/Insert name: None
Terms and licenses: Academic/Nonprofit Terms; Industry Terms: Not Available to Industry
How to cite: pKM3 was a gift from Kevin Maringer (Addgene plasmid # 154168 ; http://n2t.net/addgene:154168 ; RRID:Addgene_154168)
